LOCUS       Exported 6729 bp ds-DNA circular SYN 12-MAY-2021
DEFINITION  mRNA synthesis of tol1 transposase codon modified for zebrafish.
ACCESSION   .
VERSION     .
KEYWORDS    pCS2-Tol1.zf1
SOURCE      synthetic DNA construct
  ORGANISM  synthetic DNA construct
REFERENCE   1 (bases 1 to 6729)
  AUTHORS   Horstick EJ, Jordan DC, Bergeron SA, Tabor KM, Serpe M, Feldman B,
            Burgess HA
  TITLE     Increased functional protein expression using nucleotide sequence
            features enriched in highly expressed genes in zebrafish.
  JOURNAL   Nucleic Acids Res. 2015 Jan 27. pii: gkv035.
  PUBMED    25628360
REFERENCE   2 (bases 1 to 6729)
  AUTHORS   .
  TITLE     Direct Submission
  JOURNAL   Exported May 12, 2021 from SnapGene Server 1.1.58
            http://www.snapgene.com
FEATURES             Location/Qualifiers
     source          1..6729
                     /organism="synthetic DNA construct"
                     /mol_type="other DNA"
     promoter        35..53
                     /label=SP6 promoter
                     /note="promoter for bacteriophage SP6 RNA polymerase"
     primer_bind     35..52
                     /label=SP6
                     /note="SP6 promoter, forward primer"
     promoter        complement(2756..2773)
                     /label=T7 promoter
                     /note="promoter for bacteriophage T7 RNA polymerase"
     polyA_signal    2778..2912
                     /label=SV40 poly(A) signal
                     /note="SV40 polyadenylation signal"
     primer_bind     complement(2802..2821)
                     /label=EBV-rev
                     /note="SV40 polyA terminator, reverse primer"
     primer_bind     2856..2875
                     /label=SV40pA-R
                     /note="SV40 polyA, reverse primer"
     primer_bind     complement(3025..3045)
                     /label=T3
                     /note="T3 promoter, forward primer"
     promoter        complement(3025..3043)
                     /label=T3 promoter
                     /note="promoter for bacteriophage T3 RNA polymerase"
     primer_bind     complement(3064..3080)
                     /label=M13 rev
                     /note="common sequencing primer, one of multiple similar
                     variants"
     primer_bind     complement(3064..3080)
                     /label=M13 Reverse
                     /note="In lacZ gene. Also called M13-rev"
     primer_bind     complement(3077..3099)
                     /label=M13/pUC Reverse
                     /note="In lacZ gene"
     protein_bind    3088..3104
                     /label=lac operator
                     /bound_moiety="lac repressor encoded by lacI"
                     /note="The lac repressor binds to the lac operator to
                     inhibit transcription in E. coli. This inhibition can be
                     relieved by adding lactose or
                     isopropyl-beta-D-thiogalactopyranoside (IPTG)."
     promoter        complement(3112..3142)
                     /label=lac promoter
                     /note="promoter for the E. coli lac operon"
     protein_bind    3157..3178
                     /label=CAP binding site
                     /bound_moiety="E. coli catabolite activator protein"
                     /note="CAP binding activates transcription in the presence
                     of cAMP."
     primer_bind     complement(3295..3312)
                     /label=L4440
                     /note="L4440 vector, forward primer"
     rep_origin      complement(3466..4054)
                     /direction=LEFT
                     /label=ori
                     /note="high-copy-number ColE1/pMB1/pBR322/pUC origin of
                     replication"
     primer_bind     complement(3546..3565)
                     /label=pBR322ori-F
                     /note="pBR322 origin, forward primer"
     CDS             complement(4225..5085)
                     /codon_start=1
                     /gene="bla"
                     /product="beta-lactamase"
                     /label=AmpR
                     /note="confers resistance to ampicillin, carbenicillin, and
                     related antibiotics"
                     /translation="MSIQHFRVALIPFFAAFCLPVFAHPETLVKVKDAEDQLGARVGYI
                     ELDLNSGKILESFRPEERFPMMSTFKVLLCGAVLSRIDAGQEQLGRRIHYSQNDLVEYS
                     PVTEKHLTDGMTVRELCSAAITMSDNTAANLLLTTIGGPKELTAFLHNMGDHVTRLDRW
                     EPELNEAIPNDERDTTMPVAMATTLRKLLTGELLTLASRQQLIDWMEADKVAGPLLRSA
                     LPAGWFIADKSGAGERGSRGIIAALGPDGKPSRIVVIYTTGSQATMDERNRQIAEIGAS
                     LIKHW"
     primer_bind     4848..4867
                     /label=Amp-R
                     /note="Ampicillin resistance gene, reverse primer"
     promoter        complement(5086..5190)
                     /gene="bla"
                     /label=AmpR promoter
     rep_origin      complement(5216..5671)
                     /direction=LEFT
                     /label=f1 ori
                     /note="f1 bacteriophage origin of replication; arrow
                     indicates direction of (+) strand synthesis"
     primer_bind     complement(5353..5374)
                     /label=F1ori-F
                     /note="F1 origin, forward primer"
     primer_bind     5565..5584
                     /label=F1ori-R
                     /note="F1 origin, reverse primer"
     promoter        5745..6729
                     /label=CMV IE94 promoter
                     /note="enhancer/promoter region of simian cytomegalovirus
                     major immediate early transcription unit IE94"
ORIGIN
        1 cgccattctg cctggggacg tcggagcaag cttgatttag gtgacactat agaatacaag
       61 ctacttgttc tttttgcagg atcccatcga ttcgaattcg agctcggtac ctcgcgaatg
      121 catctagata cccaatgcca tcatggaaaa aaaacgatca aaaccctcag gcgcgcaatt
      181 cagaaagaag agaaaggagg aggaggagaa gagagacaag gagaagggcg ctctgctgag
      241 atactttgga tctagcacca ctgctcagga tgagaccagc acctctctgc ctgccatctc
      301 ttctgccact gtgactgtgt ctcctcctca ggatgagctg cctagcacct cttctgccac
      361 ccatgtggtg cctcagctgc tgcctgagca gtcttttgac tctgaggctg aggatgtggt
      421 gcctagcacc agcacccagc tggagacctc tgagatgcct ggagatgaga cccctctgac
      481 cccaactgct gaggaccagc ctctgccaac tgaccctgcc aagtggcctt ctcctctgac
      541 tgacagaatc agaatggagc tggtgagaag aggaccttct agcatccctc ctgactttgt
      601 gttcccaaga aatgactctg atggacgctc ttgccaccac cactacttca gaaagaccct
      661 ggtgtctgga gagaagattg ccagaacctg gctgatgtac agcaaggtga agaactctct
      721 gttctgcttc tgctgcaagc tgttcagcaa caagaacatc aacctgacca cctctggaac
      781 tgccaactgg aagcatgcta gcacctacct gactgctcat gagaagtctc ctgagcacct
      841 gaactgcatg aaggcttgga aggagctgtc tggaagaatc cgctctggaa agaccattga
      901 caagcaggag atggctctgc tggaggagga gagagtgaga tggagagctg tgctgaccag
      961 actgattgcc attgtgcagt ctctggctgt gagaaacctg gctctgagag gacacactga
     1021 gaccctgttc acctctagca atggaaactt cctgaaggag gtggagctga tggccagatt
     1081 tgacccaatc atgaaggacc acctgaacag agtgctgaga ggaactgctt ctcacaactc
     1141 ttacattgga caccatgtgc agaatgagct gattgacctg ctgtctagca agatcctgtc
     1201 tgccattgtg gatgacatca agaaggccaa gtacttcagc atcatcctgg actgcaccct
     1261 ggacatctct cacactgagc agctgtctgt gatcatcaga gtggtgtctc tgatggagaa
     1321 gcctcagatc agagagcact tcatgggatt cctggaggct gaggagagca ctggacagca
     1381 cctggctagc atgatcctga acagactgga ggagctggga atctcttttg aggattgcag
     1441 aggacagtct tatgacaatg gagccaacat gaagggaaag aacaagggag tgcaggccag
     1501 actgctggag aagaacccac gcgctctgtt cctgccttgt ggcgctcaca ccctgaacct
     1561 ggtggtgtgt gatgctgcca agcgctctgt ggatgccatg tcttactttg gagtgctcca
     1621 gaagctgtac accctgttct ctgcttctgc tcagagatgg gccatcctga agtctcaggt
     1681 gagcatcacc ctgaagtctt ggactgagac cagatgggag agcaagatca agagcattga
     1741 gccaatgaga taccagggag ctgctgtgag agaggctctg attgaggtga gagacaagac
     1801 caaggaccct gtgatcaagg ctgaggctca gtctctgtct gaggaggtgg gatcttacag
     1861 attcaacatc tgcactgtgg tgtggcatga catcctgagc accatcaagc atgtgagcaa
     1921 gctgatgcag tctccaaaca tgcatgtgga cctggctgtg tctctgctga agaagactga
     1981 gcagtctctc cagtcttaca gagccaatgg atttgtgaat gctcagatgg ctgccaagga
     2041 gatgtgcaag gagatgaatg tggaggccat cctgaagcag aagagaatca gaagcaccaa
     2101 gtgccagttc tcttatgagt ctcatgatga gcctttctct gatgctctga agaagctgga
     2161 ggtggagttc ttcaatgtgg tggtggatga ggctctgtct gccattgctg agagattcag
     2221 caccctggag gtggtgcaga acagatttgg agtgctgacc aacttccctt ctctgggaga
     2281 tgaggagctg actgagcagt gtgaggctct gggaaacatc ctgcactttg agaagaactg
     2341 ggacctggac agcagagagc tggtgcagga gatcaagaac ctgccaaacc tgcctagcac
     2401 caccccttct ctgctggagc tgatctcttt catgtctgac aaggacctgt ctgaaatcta
     2461 cccaaacttc tggactgctc tgagaattgc tctgaccctg cctgtgactg tggctcaggc
     2521 tgagcgctct ttcagcaagc tgaagctgat caagtcttac ctgagaagca ccatgtctca
     2581 ggagagactg accaacctgg ctgtggtgag catcaaccac tctgtgggag agcaaatctc
     2641 ttatgatgat gtgattgatg agtttgctag cagaaaggcc agaaaggtga gattctaaaa
     2701 ttgggtcatc ggatcccggg cccgtcgact gcagaggcct ctcgagcctc tagaactata
     2761 gtgagtcgta ttacgtagat ccagacatga taagatacat tgatgagttt ggacaaacca
     2821 caactagaat gcagtgaaaa aaatgcttta tttgtgaaat ttgtgatgct attgctttat
     2881 ttgtaaccat tataagctgc aataaacaag ttaacaacaa caattgcatt cattttatgt
     2941 ttcaggttca gggggaggtg tgggaggttt tttaattcgc ggccgcggcg ccaatgcatt
     3001 gggcccggta cccagctttt gttcccttta gtgagggtta attgcgcgct tggcgtaatc
     3061 atggtcatag ctgtttcctg tgtgaaattg ttatccgctc acaattccac acaacatacg
     3121 agccggaagc ataaagtgta aagcctgggg tgcctaatga gtgagctaac tcacattaat
     3181 tgcgttgcgc tcactgcccg ctttccagtc gggaaacctg tcgtgccagc tgcattaatg
     3241 aatcggccaa cgcgcgggga gaggcggttt gcgtattggg cgctcttccg cttcctcgct
     3301 cactgactcg ctgcgctcgg tcgttcggct gcggcgagcg gtatcagctc actcaaaggc
     3361 ggtaatacgg ttatccacag aatcagggga taacgcagga aagaacatgt gagcaaaagg
     3421 ccagcaaaag gccaggaacc gtaaaaaggc cgcgttgctg gcgtttttcc ataggctccg
     3481 cccccctgac gagcatcaca aaaatcgacg ctcaagtcag aggtggcgaa acccgacagg
     3541 actataaaga taccaggcgt ttccccctgg aagctccctc gtgcgctctc ctgttccgac
     3601 cctgccgctt accggatacc tgtccgcctt tctcccttcg ggaagcgtgg cgctttctca
     3661 tagctcacgc tgtaggtatc tcagttcggt gtaggtcgtt cgctccaagc tgggctgtgt
     3721 gcacgaaccc cccgttcagc ccgaccgctg cgccttatcc ggtaactatc gtcttgagtc
     3781 caacccggta agacacgact tatcgccact ggcagcagcc actggtaaca ggattagcag
     3841 agcgaggtat gtaggcggtg ctacagagtt cttgaagtgg tggcctaact acggctacac
     3901 tagaaggaca gtatttggta tctgcgctct gctgaagcca gttaccttcg gaaaaagagt
     3961 tggtagctct tgatccggca aacaaaccac cgctggtagc ggtggttttt ttgtttgcaa
     4021 gcagcagatt acgcgcagaa aaaaaggatc tcaagaagat cctttgatct tttctacggg
     4081 gtctgacgct cagtggaacg aaaactcacg ttaagggatt ttggtcatga gattatcaaa
     4141 aaggatcttc acctagatcc ttttaaatta aaaatgaagt tttaaatcaa tctaaagtat
     4201 atatgagtaa acttggtctg acagttacca atgcttaatc agtgaggcac ctatctcagc
     4261 gatctgtcta tttcgttcat ccatagttgc ctgactcccc gtcgtgtaga taactacgat
     4321 acgggagggc ttaccatctg gccccagtgc tgcaatgata ccgcgagacc cacgctcacc
     4381 ggctccagat ttatcagcaa taaaccagcc agccggaagg gccgagcgca gaagtggtcc
     4441 tgcaacttta tccgcctcca tccagtctat taattgttgc cgggaagcta gagtaagtag
     4501 ttcgccagtt aatagtttgc gcaacgttgt tgccattgct acaggcatcg tggtgtcacg
     4561 ctcgtcgttt ggtatggctt cattcagctc cggttcccaa cgatcaaggc gagttacatg
     4621 atcccccatg ttgtgcaaaa aagcggttag ctccttcggt cctccgatcg ttgtcagaag
     4681 taagttggcc gcagtgttat cactcatggt tatggcagca ctgcataatt ctcttactgt
     4741 catgccatcc gtaagatgct tttctgtgac tggtgagtac tcaaccaagt cattctgaga
     4801 atagtgtatg cggcgaccga gttgctcttg cccggcgtca atacgggata ataccgcgcc
     4861 acatagcaga actttaaaag tgctcatcat tggaaaacgt tcttcggggc gaaaactctc
     4921 aaggatctta ccgctgttga gatccagttc gatgtaaccc actcgtgcac ccaactgatc
     4981 ttcagcatct tttactttca ccagcgtttc tgggtgagca aaaacaggaa ggcaaaatgc
     5041 cgcaaaaaag ggaataaggg cgacacggaa atgttgaata ctcatactct tcctttttca
     5101 atattattga agcatttatc agggttattg tctcatgagc ggatacatat ttgaatgtat
     5161 ttagaaaaat aaacaaatag gggttccgcg cacatttccc cgaaaagtgc cacctaaatt
     5221 gtaagcgtta atattttgtt aaaattcgcg ttaaattttt gttaaatcag ctcatttttt
     5281 aaccaatagg ccgaaatcgg caaaatccct tataaatcaa aagaatagac cgagataggg
     5341 ttgagtgttg ttccagtttg gaacaagagt ccactattaa agaacgtgga ctccaacgtc
     5401 aaaggnnnnn nnnnnnnnnn nnnnnnnnnn nnnnnnnnnn nnnnnnnnnn nnnntnnnnn
     5461 nnnnnnnnnn nnnnnnnnnn nnnnnnnnnn nnnnnnnnnn nnnnnnnnnn nnnnnnnnnn
     5521 nnnnnnnnnn nnnnnnnnnn nnnnnngnnn nnnnnnnnnn nnnnnnnnnn nnnnnnnnnn
     5581 nnnnnnnnnn nnnnnnnnnn nnnnnnnnnn nnnnnnnnnn nnnnnnnnnn nnnnnnnnnn
     5641 nnnnnnnnnn nnnnnnnnnn nnnnnnnnnn ncccattcgc cattcaggct gcgcaactgt
     5701 tgggaagggc gatcggtgcg ggcctcttcg ctattacgcc agtcgaccat agccaattca
     5761 atatggcgta tatggactca tgccaattca atatggtgga tctggacctg tgccaattca
     5821 atatggcgta tatggactcg tgccaattca atatggtgga tctggacccc agccaattca
     5881 atatggcgga cttggcacca tgccaattca atatggcgga cttggcactg tgccaactgg
     5941 ggaggggtct acttggcacg gtgccaagtt tgaggagggg tcttggccct gtgccaagtc
     6001 cgccatattg aattggcatg gtgccaataa tggcggccat attggctata tgccaggatc
     6061 aatatatagg caatatccaa tatggcccta tgccaatatg gctattggcc aggttcaata
     6121 ctatgtattg gccctatgcc atatagtatt ccatatatgg gttttcctat tgacgtagat
     6181 agcccctccc aatgggcggt cccatatacc atatatgggg cttcctaata ccgcccatag
     6241 ccactccccc attgacgtca atggtctcta tatatggtct ttcctattga cgtcatatgg
     6301 gcggtcctat tgacgtatat ggcgcctccc ccattgacgt caattacggt aaatggcccg
     6361 cctggctcaa tgcccattga cgtcaatagg accacccacc attgacgtca atgggatggc
     6421 tcattgccca ttcatatccg ttctcacgcc ccctattgac gtcaatgacg gtaaatggcc
     6481 cacttggcag tacatcaata tctattaata gtaacttggc aagtacatta ctattggaag
     6541 tacgccaggg tacattggca gtactcccat tgacgtcaat ggcggtaaat ggcccgcgat
     6601 ggctgccaag tacatcccca ttgacgtcaa tggggagggg caatgacgca aatgggcgtt
     6661 ccattgacgt aaatgggcgg taggcgtgcc taatgggagg tctatataag caatgctcgt
     6721 ttagggaac
//
