[The description below was written by a language model from this plasmid's Addgene catalogue record and the feature table of its GenBank file.]
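Description:
pCS2-Tol1.zf1 is a pCS2-based plasmid of about 6.7 kb, catalogued as a zebrafish expression vector. Its stated purpose is in vitro synthesis of mRNA encoding the Tol1 transposase. The roughly 2.6 kb insert, tol1.zf1, is a synthetic coding sequence whose codons were modified for zebrafish. It was cloned between EcoRI and StuI sites, both of which were retained. The feature table does not annotate the transposase open reading frame itself, but the unannotated stretch between the SP6 promoter and the downstream T7 promoter matches the recorded position and size of the insert.

The insert lies directly downstream of a bacteriophage SP6 promoter, listed as the driving promoter, and upstream of an SV40 polyadenylation signal. SP6 RNA polymerase can therefore produce sense transcripts carrying the SV40 3′ sequences. A simian cytomegalovirus IE94 enhancer/promoter sits immediately upstream of SP6 across the plasmid's numbering origin. In pCS2 vectors this arrangement also permits direct expression from the DNA in vertebrate cells, although the record only mentions mRNA synthesis. T7 and T3 promoters in the reverse orientation flank the poly(A) region, and lac promoter/operator remnants and M13 primer sites are backbone carry-overs.

Propagation in E. coli relies on a high-copy ColE1/pUC-type origin with ampicillin selection through beta-lactamase, and an f1 origin is also present. Transposase mRNA of this kind is typically co-delivered into embryos with a donor construct carrying Tol1 transposon ends to promote genomic integration. The associated publication concerns increasing functional protein expression in zebrafish through sequence features enriched in highly expressed genes.
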