Addgene plasmid #61388: pCS2-Tol1.zf1
Purpose: mRNA synthesis of tol1 transposase codon modified for zebrafish
Depositing lab: Harold Burgess. Depositing organization: National Institute of Child Health and Human Development (NICHD). Publication: Increased functional protein expression using nucleotide sequence features enriched in highly expressed genes in zebrafish. Horstick EJ, Jordan DC, Bergeron SA, Tabor KM, Serpe M, Feldman B, Burgess HA. Nucleic Acids Res. 2015 Jan 27. pii: gkv035. 10.1093/nar/gkv035 PubMed 25628360.
Backbone
  Vector backbone: pCS2
  Backbone size w/o insert (bp): 4100
  Total vector size (bp): 6728
  Vector type: Zebrafish expression
Growth in bacteria
  Bacterial resistance: Ampicillin, 100 μg/mL
  Growth temperature: 37°C
  Growth strain: Top10
  Copy number: High Copy
Gene/Insert
  Gene/Insert name: tol1.zf1
  Species: Synthetic
  Insert size (bp): 2556
  Promoter: sp6
  Cloning method: Restriction Enzyme; 5′ cloning site EcoRI (not destroyed); 3′ cloning site StuI (not destroyed)
  Sequencing primers: 5′ sp6
Terms and licenses: Academic/Nonprofit Terms; Industry Terms: Not Available to Industry
How to cite: pCS2-Tol1.zf1 was a gift from Harold Burgess (Addgene plasmid # 61388 ; http://n2t.net/addgene:61388 ; RRID:Addgene_61388)
