>Addgene plasmid #61388 | pCS2-Tol1.zf1 | addgene partial sequence | sequence record 101756 | CMV-F 5'-CGCAAATGGGCGGTAGGCGTG-3'
CTATATAAGCAATGCTCGTTTAGGGAACCGCCATTCTGCCTGGGGACGTCGGAGCAAGCTTGATTTAGGT
GACACTATAGAATACAAGCTACTTGTTCTTTTTGCAGGATCCCATCGATTCGAATTCGAGCTCGGTACCT
CGCGAATGCATCTAGATACCCAATGCCATCATGGAAAAAAAACGATCAAAACCCTCAGGCGCGCAATTCA
GAAAGAAGAGAAAGGAGGAGGAGGAGAAGAGAGACAAGGAGAAGGGCGCTCTGCTGAGATACTTTGGATC
TAGCACCACTGCTCAGGATGAGACCAGCACCTCTCTGCCTGCCATCTCTTCTGCCACTGTGACTGTGTCT
CCTCCTCAGGATGAGCTGCCTAGCACCTCTTCTGCCACCCATGTGGTGCCTCAGCTGCTGCCTGAGCAGT
CTTTTGACTCTGAGGCTGAGGATGTGGTGCCTAGCACCAGCACCCAGCTGGAGACCTCTGAGATGCCTGG
AGATGAGACCCCTCTGACCCCAACTGCTGAGGACCAGCCTCTGCCAACTGACCCTGCCAAGTGGCCTTCT
CCTCTGACTGACAGAATCAGAATGGAGCTGGTGAGAAGAGGACCTTCTAGCATCCCTCCTGACTTTGTGT
TCCCAAGAAATGACTCTGATGGACGCTCTTGCCACCACCACTACTTCAGAAAGACCCTGGTGTCTGGAGA
GAAGATTGCCAGAACCTGGCTGATGTACAGCAAGGTGAAGAACTCTCTGTTCTGCTTCTGCTGCAAGCTG
TTCAGCAACAAGAACATCAACCTGACCACCTCTGGAACTGCCAACTGGAAGCATGCTAGCACCTACCTGA
CTGCTCATGAGAAGTCTCCTGAGCACCTGAACTGCATGAAGGCTTGGAAGGAGCTGTCTGGAAGAATCCG
CTCTGGAAAGACCATTGACAAGCAGGAGATGGCTCTGCTGGAGGAGGAGAGAGTGAGATGGAGAGCTGTG
CTGACCAGACTGATTGCCATTGTGCAGTCTCTGGCTGTGAGAAACCTGGCTCTGAGAGGACACACTGAGA
CCCTGTTCA
