>Addgene plasmid #61388 | pCS2-Tol1.zf1 | addgene partial sequence | sequence record 101758 | EBV-rev 5'-GTGGTTTGTCCAAACTCATC-3'
TGTCTGGATCTACGTAATACGACTCACTATAGTTCTAGAGGCTCGAGAGGCCTCTGCAGTCGACGGGCCC
GGGATCCGATGACCCAATTTTAGAATCTCACCTTTCTGGCCTTTCTGCTAGCAAACTCATCAATCACATC
ATCATAAGAGATTTGCTCTCCCACAGAGTGGTTGATGCTCACCACAGCCAGGTTGGTCAGTCTCTCCTGA
GACATGGTGCTTCTCAGGTAAGACTTGATCAGCTTCAGCTTGCTGAAAGAGCGCTCAGCCTGAGCCACAG
TCACAGGCAGGGTCAGAGCAATTCTCAGAGCAGTCCAGAAGTTTGGGTAGATTTCAGACAGGTCCTTGTC
AGACATGAAAGAGATCAGCTCCAGCAGAGAAGGGGTGGTGCTAGGCAGGTTTGGCAGGTTCTTGATCTCC
TGCACCAGCTCTCTGCTGTCCAGGTCCCAGTTCTTCTCAAAGTGCAGGATGTTTCCCAGAGCCTCACACT
GCTCAGTCAGCTCCTCATCTCCCAGAGAAGGGAAGTTGGTCAGCACTCCAAATCTGTTCTGCACCACCTC
CAGGGTGCTGAATCTCTCAGCAATGGCAGACAGAGCCTCATCCACCACCACATTGAAGAACTCCACCTCC
AGCTTCTTCAGAGCATCAGAGAAAGGCTCATCATGAGACTCATAAGAGAACTGGCACTTGGTGCTTCTGA
TTCTCTTCTGCTTCAGGATGGCCTCCACATTCATCTCCTTGCACATCTCCTTGGCAGCCATCTGAGCATT
CACAAATCCATTGGCTCTGTAAGACTGGAGAGACTGCTCAGTCTTCTTCAGCAGAGACACAGCCAGGTCC
ACATGCATGTTTGGAGACTGCATCAGCTTGCTCACATGCTTGATGGTGCTCAGGATGTCATGCCACACCA
CAGTGCAGATGTTGAATCTGTAAGATCCCACCTCCTCAGACAGAGACTGAGCCTCAGCCTTGATCACAGG
GTCCTTGGTCTTGTCTCTCACCTCAATCAGAGCCTCTCTCACAGCAGCTCCCTGGTATCTCATTGGCTCA
ATGCTCTTGATCTTGCTCTCCCATCTGGTCTCAGTCCAAGACTTCAGGGTGATGCTCACCTGAGACTTCA
GGATGGCCC
